Addgene plasmid #51395: pLVX-3XMyc-mTriml1
Depositing lab: Narry Kim. Depositing organization: Seoul National University. Publication: The RNA-binding protein repertoire of embryonic stem cells. Kwon SC, Yi H, Eichelbaum K, Fohr S, Fischer B, You KT, Castello A, Krijgsveld J, Hentze MW, Kim VN. Nat Struct Mol Biol. 2013 Sep;20(9):1122-30. doi: 10.1038/nsmb.2638. Epub 2013 Aug 4. PubMed 23912277.
Backbone
  Vector backbone: pLVX
  Backbone manufacturer: Clontech (modified)
  Vector type: Mammalian Expression, Lentiviral
Growth in bacteria
  Bacterial resistance: Ampicillin, 100 μg/mL
  Growth temperature: 37°C
  Growth strain: Stbl3
  Copy number: High Copy
Gene/Insert
  Gene/Insert name: Triml1
  Species: M. musculus (mouse)
  Entrez Gene: Triml1 (a.k.a. 4933403D14, BC050188)
  Promoter: EF1alpha
  Tag / fusion protein: 3XMyc (N terminal on backbone)
  Cloning method: Restriction Enzyme; 5′ cloning site EcoRI (not destroyed); 3′ cloning site NotI (not destroyed)
  Sequencing primers: 5′ ccacactgagtgggtggagac; 3′ GGTGGATGTGGAATGTGTGC
Terms and licenses: Academic/Nonprofit Terms; Industry Terms: Not Available to Industry
Depositor comments: For vector modification, we first inserted new multi cloning sites (MCS) between EcoRI and BamHI sites of pLVX-EF1a-AcGFP1-N1 (Clontech, 631983). Next, we removed coding sequences of AcGFP from the above vector by using XbaI sites, and inserted new sequences comprised of Kozak-ATG-3XMyc between BamHI and EcoRI sites. Addgene Quality Control sequencing has discovered the following mutations: A3718G, T4011C, A4128G, A4251G and T4350C.
How to cite: pLVX-3XMyc-mTriml1 was a gift from Narry Kim (Addgene plasmid # 51395 ; http://n2t.net/addgene:51395 ; RRID:Addgene_51395)
