[The description below was written by a language model from this plasmid's Addgene catalogue record and pLannotate feature annotations shown in this document.]
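Description:
pLVX-3XMyc-mTriml1 is an HIV-1-based lentiviral expression vector built on a modified Clontech pLVX backbone, designed to deliver N-terminally 3XMyc-tagged mouse Triml1 into mammalian cells. It is propagated in E. coli through a high-copy ColE1/pUC-type origin with ampicillin selection (AmpR, β-lactamase). According to the depositor, the vector was derived from pLVX-EF1a-AcGFP1-N1 by inserting a new multiple cloning site, removing the AcGFP coding sequence, and adding a Kozak-ATG-3XMyc module. Triml1 was then cloned between EcoRI and NotI sites, both of which are retained.

The annotated 10.3 kb sequence shows the transfer cassette flanked by HIV-1 LTRs, both annotated as truncated. Downstream of the first LTR lie the Ψ packaging signal with a gag fragment, the Rev response element for Rev-dependent nuclear export of the viral genomic RNA, and the cPPT/CTS, which aids nuclear import of the reverse-transcribed genome. The human EF-1α promoter with intron A sequence drives the Triml1 open reading frame. The 3XMyc tag is not separately annotated, but would sit in the gap between the MCS fragment and the Triml1 CDS. A mouse PGK promoter then expresses puromycin N-acetyltransferase for selecting transduced cells, and a WPRE upstream of the 3′ LTR enhances transcript expression. Triml1 is annotated as a probable E3 ubiquitin ligase important for blastocyst development. The plasmid comes from a study cataloguing RNA-binding proteins in embryonic stem cells, where a Myc-tagged protein would allow detection or immunoprecipitation, although the record does not state the specific use. Repository quality-control sequencing reported five nucleotide differences, all at positions within the annotated Triml1 coding region.
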