Features (pLannotate 1.2.2; 25 found; start..end, strand, type, name):
    377..634     +  LTR            5' LTR (truncated): truncated 5' long terminal repeat (LTR) from HIV-1
    681..806     +  misc_feature   HIV-1 Ψ: packaging signal of human immunodeficiency virus type 1
    790..1128    +  CDS            HIV-1 gag (fragment): gag protein from human immunodeficiency virus 1; gag
   1303..1536    +  misc_feature   RRE: The Rev response element (RRE) of HIV-1 allows for Rev-dependent mRNA export from the nucleus to the cytoplasm.
   1913..2013    +  CDS            Rev (fragment): human immunodeficiency virus 1 (HIV-1) Rev protein; rev; enhances nuclear export of unspliced and incompletely spliced viral mRNAs
   2028..2143    +  misc_feature   cPPT/CTS: central polypurine tract and central termination sequence of HIV-1 (lacking the first T)
   2356..2567    +  promoter       EF-1α core promoter: core promoter for human elongation factor EF-1α
   2568..2681    +  intron         EF-1α intron A (fragment): intron upstream of the start codon of human EF-1α
   3307..3510    +  intron         EF-1α intron A: truncated intron upstream of the start codon of human EF-1α
   3525..3567    +  misc_feature   MCS (fragment): multiple cloning site
   3691..5100    +  CDS            Triml1: TRIML_MOUSE - Experimental evidence at protein level: Swiss-Prot protein existence level 1. Probable E3 ubiquitin-protein ligase which plays an important role in blastocyst development. Involved in progression of blastocyst stage and subsequent embryo development. From Mus musculus (Mouse).
   5139..5638    +  promoter       PGK promoter: mouse phosphoglycerate kinase 1 promoter
   5659..6258    +  CDS            PuroR: puromycin N-acetyltransferase; pac from Streptomyces alboniger; confers resistance to puromycin
   6272..6860    +  misc_feature   WPRE: woodchuck hepatitis virus posttranscriptional regulatory element
   6877..7395    +  CDS            nef (fragment): NEF_HV1BR - Experimental evidence at protein level: Swiss-Prot protein existence level 1. Extracellular Nef protein targets CD4(+) T-lymphocytes for apoptosis by interacting with CXCR4 surface receptors (PubMed:14990729). From Human immunodeficiency virus type 1 group M subtype B (isolate BRU/LAI) (HIV-1).
   7443..7700    +  LTR            5' LTR (truncated): truncated 5' long terminal repeat (LTR) from HIV-1
   7853..7869    -  protein_bind   lac operator: The lac repressor binds to the lac operator to inhibit transcription in E. coli. This inhibition can be relieved by adding lactose or isopropyl-β-D-thiogalactopyranoside (IPTG). lac repressor encoded by lacI
   7877..7907    -  promoter       lac promoter: promoter for the E. coli lac operon
   7922..7943    -  protein_bind   CAP binding site: CAP binding activates transcription in the presence of cAMP. E. coli catabolite activator protein
   7956..8048    -  CDS            lacI (fragment): lac repressor; lacI; The lac repressor binds to the lac operator to inhibit transcription in E. coli. This inhibition can be relieved by adding lactose or isopropyl-β-D-thiogalactopyranoside (IPTG).
   8231..8819    -  rep_origin     ori: high-copy-number ColE1/pMB1/pBR322/pUC origin of replication
   8990..9850    -  CDS            AmpR: β-lactamase; bla; confers resistance to ampicillin, carbenicillin, and related antibiotics
   9851..9955    -  promoter       AmpR promoter: bla
  10003..10137   +  polyA_signal   SV40 poly(A) signal: SV40 polyadenylation signal
  10304..329     +  CDS            nef (fragment) (across the origin): NEF_HV1BR - Experimental evidence at protein level: Swiss-Prot protein existence level 1. Extracellular Nef protein targets CD4(+) T-lymphocytes for apoptosis by interacting with CXCR4 surface receptors (PubMed:14990729). From Human immunodeficiency virus type 1 group M subtype B (isolate BRU/LAI) (HIV-1).
>Addgene plasmid #51395 | pLVX-3XMyc-mTriml1 | depositor full sequence | sequence record 78282 | Full Sequence
TGGAAGGGCTAATTCACTCCCAAAGAAGACAAGATATCCTTGATCTGTGGATCTACCACACACAAGGCTA
CTTCCCTGATTAGCAGAACTACACACCAGGGCCAGGGGTCAGATATCCACTGACCTTTGGATGGTGCTAC
AAGCTAGTACCAGTTGAGCCAGATAAGGTAGAAGAGGCCAATAAAGGAGAGAACACCAGCTTGTTACACC
CTGTGAGCCTGCATGGGATGGATGACCCGGAGAGAGAAGTGTTAGAGTGGAGGTTTGACAGCCGCCTAGC
ATTTCATCACGTGGCCCGAGAGCTGCATCCGGAGTACTTCAAGAACTGCTGATATCGAGCTTGCTACAAG
GGACTTTCCGCTGGGGACTTTCCAGGGAGGCGTGGCCTGGGCGGGACTGGGGAGTGGCGAGCCCTCAGAT
CCTGCATATAAGCAGCTGCTTTTTGCCTGTACTGGGTCTCTCTGGTTAGACCAGATCTGAGCCTGGGAGC
TCTCTGGCTAACTAGGGAACCCACTGCTTAAGCCTCAATAAAGCTTGCCTTGAGTGCTTCAAGTAGTGTG
TGCCCGTCTGTTGTGTGACTCTGGTAACTAGAGATCCCTCAGACCCTTTTAGTCAGTGTGGAAAATCTCT
AGCAGTGGCGCCCGAACAGGGACTTGAAAGCGAAAGGGAAACCAGAGGAGCTCTCTCGACGCAGGACTCG
GCTTGCTGAAGCGCGCACGGCAAGAGGCGAGGGGCGGCGACTGGTGAGTACGCCAAAAATTTTGACTAGC
GGAGGCTAGAAGGAGAGAGATGGGTGCGAGAGCGTCAGTATTAAGCGGGGGAGAATTAGATCGCGATGGG
AAAAAATTCGGTTAAGGCCAGGGGGAAAGAAAAAATATAAATTAAAACATATAGTATGGGCAAGCAGGGA
GCTAGAACGATTCGCAGTTAATCCTGGCCTGTTAGAAACATCAGAAGGCTGTAGACAAATACTGGGACAG
CTACAACCATCCCTTCAGACAGGATCAGAAGAACTTAGATCATTATATAATACAGTAGCAACCCTCTATT
GTGTGCATCAAAGGATAGAGATAAAAGACACCAAGGAAGCTTTAGACAAGATAGAGGAAGAGCAAAACAA
AAGTAAGACCACCGCACAGCAAGCGGCCGGCCGCTGATCTTCAGACCTGGAGGAGGAGATATGAGGGACA
ATTGGAGAAGTGAATTATATAAATATAAAGTAGTAAAAATTGAACCATTAGGAGTAGCACCCACCAAGGC
AAAGAGAAGAGTGGTGCAGAGAGAAAAAAGAGCAGTGGGAATAGGAGCTTTGTTCCTTGGGTTCTTGGGA
GCAGCAGGAAGCACTATGGGCGCAGCGTCAATGACGCTGACGGTACAGGCCAGACAATTATTGTCTGGTA
TAGTGCAGCAGCAGAACAATTTGCTGAGGGCTATTGAGGCGCAACAGCATCTGTTGCAACTCACAGTCTG
GGGCATCAAGCAGCTCCAGGCAAGAATCCTGGCTGTGGAAAGATACCTAAAGGATCAACAGCTCCTGGGG
ATTTGGGGTTGCTCTGGAAAACTCATTTGCACCACTGCTGTGCCTTGGAATGCTAGTTGGAGTAATAAAT
CTCTGGAACAGATTTGGAATCACACGACCTGGATGGAGTGGGACAGAGAAATTAACAATTACACAAGCTT
AATACACTCCTTAATTGAAGAATCGCAAAACCAGCAAGAAAAGAATGAACAAGAATTATTGGAATTAGAT
AAATGGGCAAGTTTGTGGAATTGGTTTAACATAACAAATTGGCTGTGGTATATAAAATTATTCATAATGA
TAGTAGGAGGCTTGGTAGGTTTAAGAATAGTTTTTGCTGTACTTTCTATAGTGAATAGAGTTAGGCAGGG
ATATTCACCATTATCGTTTCAGACCCACCTCCCAACCCCGAGGGGACCCGACAGGCCCGAAGGAATAGAA
GAAGAAGGTGGAGAGAGAGACAGAGACAGATCCATTCGATTAGTGAACGGATCTCGACGGTATCGCCTTT
AAAAGAAAAGGGGGGATTGGGGGGTACAGTGCAGGGGAAAGAATAGTAGACATAATAGCAACAGACATAC
AAACTAAAGAATTACAAAAACAAATTACAAAAATTCAAAATTTTCGGGTTTATTACAGGGACAGCAGAGA
TCCAGTTTATCGATGAGTAATTCATACAAAAGGACTCGCCCCTGCCTTGGGGAATCCCAGGGACCGTCGT
TAAACTCCCACTAACGTAGAACCCAGAGATCGCTGCGTTCCCGCCCCCTCACCCGCCCGCTCTCGTCATC
ACTGAGGTGGAGAAGAGCATGCGTGAGGCTCCGGTGCCCGTCAGTGGGCAGAGCGCACATCGCCCACAGT
CCCCGAGAAGTTGGGGGGAGGGGTCGGCAATTGAACCGGTGCCTAGAGAAGGTGGCGCGGGGTAAACTGG
GAAAGTGATGTCGTGTACTGGCTCCGCCTTTTTCCCGAGGGTGGGGGAGAACCGTATATAAGTGCAGTAG
TCGCCGTGAACGTTCTTTTTCGCAACGGGTTTGCCGCCAGAACACAGGTAAGTGCCGTGTGTGGTTCCCG
CGGGCCTGGCCTCTTTACGGGTTATGGCCCTTGCGTGCCTTGAATTACTTCCACGCCCCTGGCTGCAGTA
CGTGATTCTTGATCCCGAGCTTCGGGTTGGAAGTGGGTGGGAGAGTTCGAGGCCTTGCGCTTAAGGAGCC
CCTTCGCCTCGTGCTTGAGTTGAGGCCTGGCTTGGGCGCTGGGGCCGCCGCGTGCGAATCTGGTGGCACC
TTCGCGCCTGTCTCGCTGCTTTCGATAAGTCTCTAGCCATTTAAAATTTTTGATGACCTGCTGCGACGCT
TTTTTTCTGGCAAGATAGTCTTGTAAATGCGGGCCAAGATCTGCACACTGGTATTTCGGTTTTTGGGGCC
GCGGGCGGCGACGGGGCCCGTGCGTCCCAGCGCACATGTTCGGCGAGGCGGGGCCTGCGAGCGCGGCCAC
CGAGAATCGGACGGGGGTAGTCTCAAGCTGGCCGGCCTGCTCTGGTGCCTGGCCTCGCGCCGCCGTGTAT
CGCCCCGCCCTGGGCGGCAAGGCTGGCCCGGTCGGCACCAGTTGCGTGAGCGGAAAGATGGCCGCTTCCC
GGCCCTGCTGCAGGGAGCTCAAAATGGAGGACGCGGCGCTCGGGAGAGCGGGCGGGTGAGTCACCCACAC
AAAGGAAAAGGGCCTTTCCGTCCTCAGCCGTCGCTTCATGTGACTCCACGGAGTACCGGGCGCCGTCCAG
GCACCTCGATTAGTTCTCGAGCTTTTGGAGTACGTCGTCTTTAGGTTGGGGGGAGGGGTTTTATGCGATG
GAGTTTCCCCACACTGAGTGGGTGGAGACTGAAGTTAGGCCAGCTTGGCACTTGATGTAATTCTCCTTGG
AATTTGCCCTTTTTGAGTTTGGATCTTGGTTCATTCTCAAGCCTCAGACAGTGGTTCAAAGTTTTTTTCT
TCCATTTCAGGTGTCGTGAGGATCGCTAGCGCTACCGGACTCAGATCTCGAGCTCAAGCTTCGAATTGGA
TCTAACATGGAACAAAAACTCATCTCAGAAGAGGATCTGGAACAAAAACTCATCTCAGAAGAGGATCTGG
AACAAAAACTCATCTCAGAAGAGGATCTGGGATCCTGTGCTGGAATTCTGATGTCCAACCATGAGAAAAT
GTCCACAACAGATTTGATGGAGAACCTCAGGGAAGAGCTGACCTGTTTCATCTGCTTGGATTATTTCAGC
AGTCCAGTGACCACCGAGTGTGGGCACAGCTTTTGTCTGATGTGCCTCCTCAAGAGTTGGGAGGAGCACA
ACACACCTTTATCTTGTCCTGAATGCTGGAGGACTTTGGGAGCCCCACATTTTCAAGCCAACGAGCGGCT
GGGGAGACTGGCTAATATTGGCAGACAGCTGAGATCGCAGGTGCTGCAGAGCGAGGATGAGCAGAGCATC
TGTGGGAGAATGCCAGGGCCTAGTTGGGTGTTCTCTGACGATGAGCAGAGTGTCATTAATGTCTCACCTC
CAAGTCAAGGGACGAACAAGGCGTGTTTCTCAAGTGAGGCTGAGGAGCAGCACAAAGAAAAACTCCAAGA
TATCATAAATATTTTACGGAAAAAGAAGAAGGAAGTTCAGGCCATCCTGAACCATGAGAAGGAACGAGTG
ATGTTGTGTAAGGAGGAGACAAAGACTTGTAAGCAGGTCGTTGTGTCTGAATACATGAAGATGCACCAGT
TCCTCAAGGAAGAGGAACAGCTCCAGCTCCAGCTCCTGGAGAGGGAGGAGAAGGCGAACATGAAGAAGCT
GAGGGAAAATGAGATCCAGCTGACCCAGCAAATCCGCCGCCTCGGCAAAATGATTGGGCGGATTGAGTCT
ACCTGTCAGAACTTGACGTTAGAATCTTTTGAGGAAGTCAAAGGAGCCATGGATCGGTATGAGTCCCTGT
TGTTTCAGTCTCCAGAGACCACCATCACGGAACTGAGCCTGTGTCACATCACTGGGATGAGGGAGATGCT
GCGAAAATTCAGCACAGATATAACTCTAGATCCAGCCACAGCCAATGCTTACCTGCTTTTGTCCGAAGAT
CTGAAAAGTGTGCGGTATGGAGGGACCAGGCAGCAATTACCTGACAACCCAGAGCGATTTGATCAGTCTG
CAACTGTGTTGGGAGCTCAGATCTTCACCTGCGGGAGACACTACTGGGAAGTGGAAGTGGGAAAGAAGAC
GGAGTGGGAAGTGGGGATCTGCAAGGACTCTGTGAACAGAAAGGGGAATCTCCCCAAACCGCCCGGGGAC
CTCTTCTCACTCATAGGCTTAAAAATTGGCGACGATTACAGTCTCTGGGTTTCATCTCCCCTGAAAGGGC
AACATGTCCGAGAACCCGTGCATAAAGTTGGTGTGTTCTTGGACTATGACTCTGGACACATAGCCTTCTA
CAATGCGACAGATGAGTCCCTCATCTACAGCTTCCCTCCGACCCCTTTCCATGAAGCTCTCAGACCTATC
TTTTCCCCTTGTCTTCCGAATGAGGGGACGAATACAGACCCTCTTATCATCTGCCACATCTGAGCGGCCG
CTCCCGGGCTCATCTAGATAATTCTACCGGGTAGGGGAGGCGCTTTTCCCAAGGCAGTCTGGAGCATGCG
CTTTAGCAGCCCCGCTGGGCACTTGGCGCTACACAAGTGGCCTCTGGCCTCGCACACATTCCACATCCAC
CGGTAGGCGCCAACCGGCTCCGTTCTTTGGTGGCCCCTTCGCGCCACCTTCTACTCCTCCCCTAGTCAGG
AAGTTCCCCCCCGCCCCGCAGCTCGCGTCGTGCAGGACGTGACAAATGGAAGTAGCACGTCTCACTAGTC
TCGTGCAGATGGACAGCACCGCTGAGCAATGGAAGCGGGTAGGCCTTTGGGGCAGCGGCCAATAGCAGCT
TTGCTCCTTCGCTTTCTGGGCTCAGAGGCTGGGAAGGGGTGGGTCCGGGGGCGGGCTCAGGGGCGGGCTC
AGGGGCGGGGCGGGCGCCCGAAGGTCCTCCGGAGGCCCGGCATTCTGCACGCTTCAAAAGCGCACGTCTG
CCGCGCTGTTCTCCTCTTCCTCATCTCCGGGCCTTTCGACCTGCAGCCCAAGCTTACCATGACCGAGTAC
AAGCCCACGGTGCGCCTCGCCACCCGCGACGACGTCCCCAGGGCCGTACGCACCCTCGCCGCCGCGTTCG
CCGACTACCCCGCCACGCGCCACACCGTCGATCCGGACCGCCACATCGAGCGGGTCACCGAGCTGCAAGA
ACTCTTCCTCACGCGCGTCGGGCTCGACATCGGCAAGGTGTGGGTCGCGGACGACGGCGCCGCGGTGGCG
GTCTGGACCACGCCGGAGAGCGTCGAAGCGGGGGCGGTGTTCGCCGAGATCGGCCCGCGCATGGCCGAGT
TGAGCGGTTCCCGGCTGGCCGCGCAGCAACAGATGGAAGGCCTCCTGGCGCCGCACCGGCCCAAGGAGCC
CGCGTGGTTCCTGGCCACCGTCGGCGTCTCGCCCGACCACCAGGGCAAGGGTCTGGGCAGCGCCGTCGTG
CTCCCCGGAGTGGAGGCGGCCGAGCGCGCCGGGGTGCCCGCCTTCCTGGAGACCTCCGCGCCCCGCAACC
TCCCCTTCTACGAGCGGCTCGGCTTCACCGTCACCGCCGACGTCGAGGTGCCCGAAGGACCGCGCACCTG
GTGCATGACCCGCAAGCCCGGTGCCTGACCGCGTCTGGAACAATCAACCTCTGGATTACAAAATTTGTGA
AAGATTGACTGGTATTCTTAACTATGTTGCTCCTTTTACGCTATGTGGATACGCTGCTTTAATGCCTTTG
TATCATGCTATTGCTTCCCGTATGGCTTTCATTTTCTCCTCCTTGTATAAATCCTGGTTGCTGTCTCTTT
ATGAGGAGTTGTGGCCCGTTGTCAGGCAACGTGGCGTGGTGTGCACTGTGTTTGCTGACGCAACCCCCAC
TGGTTGGGGCATTGCCACCACCTGTCAGCTCCTTTCCGGGACTTTCGCTTTCCCCCTCCCTATTGCCACG
GCGGAACTCATCGCCGCCTGCCTTGCCCGCTGCTGGACAGGGGCTCGGCTGTTGGGCACTGACAATTCCG
TGGTGTTGTCGGGGAAGCTGACGTCCTTTCCATGGCTGCTCGCCTGTGTTGCCACCTGGATTCTGCGCGG
GACGTCCTTCTGCTACGTCCCTTCGGCCCTCAATCCAGCGGACCTTCCTTCCCGCGGCCTGCTGCCGGCT
CTGCGGCCTCTTCCGCGTCTTCGCCTTCGCCCTCAGACGAGTCGGATCTCCCTTTGGGCCGCCTCCCCGC
CTGGAATTAATTCTGCAGTCGAGACCTAGAAAAACATGGAGCAATCACAAGTAGCAATACAGCAGCTACC
AATGCTGATTGTGCCTGGCTAGAAGCACAAGAGGAGGAGGAGGTGGGTTTTCCAGTCACACCTCAGGTAC
CTTTAAGACCAATGACTTACAAGGCAGCTGTAGATCTTAGCCACTTTTTAAAAGAAAAGAGGGGACTGGA
AGGGCTAATTCACTCCCAACGAAGACAAGATATCCTTGATCTGTGGATCTACCACACACAAGGCTACTTC
CCTGATTAGCAGAACTACACACCAGGGCCAGGGGTCAGATATCCACTGACCTTTGGATGGTGCTACAAGC
TAGTACCAGTTGAGCCAGATAAGGTAGAAGAGGCCAATAAAGGAGAGAACACCAGCTTGTTACACCCTGT
GAGCCTGCATGGGATGGATGACCCGGAGAGAGAAGTGTTAGAGTGGAGGTTTGACAGCCGCCTAGCATTT
CATCACGTGGCCCGAGAGCTGCATCCGGAGTACTTCAAGAACTGCTGATATCGAGCTTGCTACAAGGGAC
TTTCCGCTGGGGACTTTCCAGGGAGGCGTGGCCTGGGCGGGACTGGGGAGTGGCGAGCCCTCAGATCCTG
CATATAAGCAGCTGCTTTTTGCCTGTACTGGGTCTCTCTGGTTAGACCAGATCTGAGCCTGGGAGCTCTC
TGGCTAACTAGGGAACCCACTGCTTAAGCCTCAATAAAGCTTGCCTTGAGTGCTTCAAGTAGTGTGTGCC
CGTCTGTTGTGTGACTCTGGTAACTAGAGATCCCTCAGACCCTTTTAGTCAGTGTGGAAAATCTCTAGCA
GTAGTAGTTCATGTCATCTTATTATTCAGTATTTATAACTTGCAAAGAAATGAATATCAGAGAGTGAGAG
GCCTTGACATTGCTAGCGTTTTACCGTCGACCTCTAGCTAGAGCTTGGCGTAATCATGGTCATAGCTGTT
TCCTGTGTGAAATTGTTATCCGCTCACAATTCCACACAACATACGAGCCGGAAGCATAAAGTGTAAAGCC
TGGGGTGCCTAATGAGTGAGCTAACTCACATTAATTGCGTTGCGCTCACTGCCCGCTTTCCAGTCGGGAA
ACCTGTCGTGCCAGCTGCATTAATGAATCGGCCAACGCGCGGGGAGAGGCGGTTTGCGTATTGGGCGCTC
TTCCGCTTCCTCGCTCACTGACTCGCTGCGCTCGGTCGTTCGGCTGCGGCGAGCGGTATCAGCTCACTCA
AAGGCGGTAATACGGTTATCCACAGAATCAGGGGATAACGCAGGAAAGAACATGTGAGCAAAAGGCCAGC
AAAAGGCCAGGAACCGTAAAAAGGCCGCGTTGCTGGCGTTTTTCCATAGGCTCCGCCCCCCTGACGAGCA
TCACAAAAATCGACGCTCAAGTCAGAGGTGGCGAAACCCGACAGGACTATAAAGATACCAGGCGTTTCCC
CCTGGAAGCTCCCTCGTGCGCTCTCCTGTTCCGACCCTGCCGCTTACCGGATACCTGTCCGCCTTTCTCC
CTTCGGGAAGCGTGGCGCTTTCTCATAGCTCACGCTGTAGGTATCTCAGTTCGGTGTAGGTCGTTCGCTC
CAAGCTGGGCTGTGTGCACGAACCCCCCGTTCAGCCCGACCGCTGCGCCTTATCCGGTAACTATCGTCTT
GAGTCCAACCCGGTAAGACACGACTTATCGCCACTGGCAGCAGCCACTGGTAACAGGATTAGCAGAGCGA
GGTATGTAGGCGGTGCTACAGAGTTCTTGAAGTGGTGGCCTAACTACGGCTACACTAGAAGAACAGTATT
TGGTATCTGCGCTCTGCTGAAGCCAGTTACCTTCGGAAAAAGAGTTGGTAGCTCTTGATCCGGCAAACAA
ACCACCGCTGGTAGCGGTGGTTTTTTTGTTTGCAAGCAGCAGATTACGCGCAGAAAAAAAGGATCTCAAG
AAGATCCTTTGATCTTTTCTACGGGGTCTGACGCTCAGTGGAACGAAAACTCACGTTAAGGGATTTTGGT
CATGAGATTATCAAAAAGGATCTTCACCTAGATCCTTTTAAATTAAAAATGAAGTTTTAAATCAATCTAA
AGTATATATGAGTAAACTTGGTCTGACAGTTACCAATGCTTAATCAGTGAGGCACCTATCTCAGCGATCT
GTCTATTTCGTTCATCCATAGTTGCCTGACTCCCCGTCGTGTAGATAACTACGATACGGGAGGGCTTACC
ATCTGGCCCCAGTGCTGCAATGATACCGCGAGACCCACGCTCACCGGCTCCAGATTTATCAGCAATAAAC
CAGCCAGCCGGAAGGGCCGAGCGCAGAAGTGGTCCTGCAACTTTATCCGCCTCCATCCAGTCTATTAATT
GTTGCCGGGAAGCTAGAGTAAGTAGTTCGCCAGTTAATAGTTTGCGCAACGTTGTTGCCATTGCTACAGG
CATCGTGGTGTCACGCTCGTCGTTTGGTATGGCTTCATTCAGCTCCGGTTCCCAACGATCAAGGCGAGTT
ACATGATCCCCCATGTTGTGCAAAAAAGCGGTTAGCTCCTTCGGTCCTCCGATCGTTGTCAGAAGTAAGT
TGGCCGCAGTGTTATCACTCATGGTTATGGCAGCACTGCATAATTCTCTTACTGTCATGCCATCCGTAAG
ATGCTTTTCTGTGACTGGTGAGTACTCAACCAAGTCATTCTGAGAATAGTGTATGCGGCGACCGAGTTGC
TCTTGCCCGGCGTCAATACGGGATAATACCGCGCCACATAGCAGAACTTTAAAAGTGCTCATCATTGGAA
AACGTTCTTCGGGGCGAAAACTCTCAAGGATCTTACCGCTGTTGAGATCCAGTTCGATGTAACCCACTCG
TGCACCCAACTGATCTTCAGCATCTTTTACTTTCACCAGCGTTTCTGGGTGAGCAAAAACAGGAAGGCAA
AATGCCGCAAAAAAGGGAATAAGGGCGACACGGAAATGTTGAATACTCATACTCTTCCTTTTTCAATATT
ATTGAAGCATTTATCAGGGTTATTGTCTCATGAGCGGATACATATTTGAATGTATTTAGAAAAATAAACA
AATAGGGGTTCCGCGCACATTTCCCCGAAAAGTGCCACCTGACGTCGACGGATCGGGAGATCAACTTGTT
TATTGCAGCTTATAATGGTTACAAATAAAGCAATAGCATCACAAATTTCACAAATAAAGCATTTTTTTCA
CTGCATTCTAGTTGTGGTTTGTCCAAACTCATCAATGTATCTTATCATGTCTGGATCAACTGGATAACTC
AAGCTAACCAAAATCATCCCAAACTTCCCACCCCATACCCTATTACCACTGCCAATTACCTGTGGTTTCA
TTTACTCTAAACCTGTGATTCCTCTGAATTATTTTCATTTTAAAGAAATTGTATTTGTTAAATATGTACT
ACAAACTTAGTAGT
