>Addgene plasmid #51395 | pLVX-3XMyc-mTriml1 | addgene partial sequence | sequence record 80121 | EF1a-F 5'-TCAAGCCTCAGACAGTGGTTC-3'
GTCGTGAGGATCGCTAGCGCTACCGGACTCAGATCTCGAGCTCAAGCTTCGAATTGGATCTAACATGGAA
CAAAAACTCATCTCAGAAGAGGATCTGGAACAAAAACTCATCTCAGAAGAGGATCTGGAACAAAAACTCA
TCTCAGAAGAGGATCTGGGATCCTGTGCTGGAATTCTGATGTCCAACCATGAGAAAATGTCCACAGCAGA
TTTGATGGAGAACCTCAGGGAAGAGCTGACCTGTTTCATCTGCTTGGATTATTTCAGCAGTCCAGTGACC
ACCGAGTGTGGGCACAGCTTTTGTCTGATGTGCCTCCTCAAGAGTTGGGAGGAGCACAACACACCTTTAT
CTTGTCCTGAATGCTGGAGGACTTTGGGAGCCCCACATTTTCAAGCCAACGAGCGGCTGGGGAGACTGGC
TAATATTGGCAGACAGCTGAGATCGCAGGTGCTGCAGAGCGAGGATGAGCAGAGCATCTGTGGGAGAATG
CCAGGGCCCAGTTGGGTGTTCTCTGACGATGAGCAGAGTGTCATTAATGTCTCACCTCCAAGTCAAGGGA
CGAACAAGGCGTGTTTCTCAAGTGAGGCTGAGGAGCAGCACAAAGAAAAACTCCAGGATATCATAAATAT
TTTACGGAAAAAGAAGAAGGAAGTTCAGGCCATCCTGAACCATGAGAAGGAACGAGTGATGTTGTGTAAG
GAGGAGACAAAGACTTGTAAGCAGGTCGTTGTGTCTGAGTACATGAAGATGCACCAGTTCCTCAAGGAAG
AGGAACAGCTCCAGCTCCAGCTCCTGGAGAGGGAGGAGAAGGCGAACATGAAGAAGCTGAGGGAAAACGA
GATCCAGCTGACCCAGCAAATCCGCCGCCTCGGCAAAATGATTGGGCGGATTGAGTCTACCTGTCAGAAC
TTGACGTTAGAATCTTTTGAGG
